Addgene plasmid #58005: mTagRFP-T-Clathrin-15
Purpose: Localization: Clathrin Vesicles, Excitation: 555, Emission: 584
Depositing lab: Michael Davidson. Depositing organization: Florida State University, Tallahassee. Publication: Improving the photostability of bright monomeric orange and red fluorescent proteins. Shaner NC, Lin MZ, McKeown MR, Steinbach PA, Hazelwood KL, Davidson MW, Tsien RY. Nat Methods. 2008 Jun;5(6):545-51. doi: 10.1038/nmeth.1209. Epub 2008 May 4. PubMed 18454154.
Backbone
  Vector backbone: mTagRFP
  Backbone size w/o insert (bp): 4750
  Vector type: Mammalian Expression
  Selectable markers: Neomycin (select with G418)
Growth in bacteria
  Bacterial resistance: Kanamycin, 50 μg/mL
  Growth temperature: 37°C
  Growth strain: DH5alpha
  Copy number: High Copy
Gene/Insert
  Gene/Insert name: Clathrin (alt name: NM_001834.2)
  Species: H. sapiens (human)
  Entrez Gene: CLTB (a.k.a. LCB)
  Promoter: CMV
  Tag / fusion protein: mTagRFP
  Cloning method: Unknown
  Sequencing primers: 5′ CMV-F; 3′ SV40pA-R
Terms and licenses: Academic/Nonprofit Terms; Industry Terms
Depositor comments: . Excitation = 555; Emission = 584
How to cite: mTagRFP-T-Clathrin-15 was a gift from Michael Davidson (Addgene plasmid # 58005 ; http://n2t.net/addgene:58005 ; RRID:Addgene_58005)
