[The description below was written by a language model from this plasmid's Addgene catalogue record and pLannotate feature annotations shown in this document.]
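Description:
mTagRFP-T-Clathrin-15 is a mammalian expression plasmid that produces human clathrin light chain B (CLTB) fused to the red fluorescent protein TagRFP-T, giving a live-cell marker for clathrin-coated pits and vesicles. It is built on a C1-style fluorescent-protein backbone listed as mTagRFP. The sequenced record is 5,367 nt. In bacteria it is maintained at high copy through a ColE1/pUC-type origin and selected with kanamycin. An f1 origin is also present, which in principle allows single-stranded DNA production. A single NeoR/KanR gene (Tn5 aminoglycoside phosphotransferase) provides both selections: a bacterial bla-type promoter drives it in E. coli for kanamycin resistance, and the adjacent SV40 enhancer/early promoter drives it in mammalian cells for G418 selection of stable lines, with an HSV TK polyadenylation signal terminating the cassette. The short annotated fragments of RSF ori, ble, SV40 large T antigen and bGH poly(A) look like backbone remnants or partial matches rather than functional parts.

The expression cassette consists of the CMV immediate-early enhancer and promoter, the TagRFP-T coding sequence, a 45-nt stretch derived from the multiple cloning site, the CLTB coding sequence and an SV40 poly(A) signal. The fluorescent protein therefore sits at the N-terminus of the light chain, and the MCS remnant would encode a 15-residue linker, which probably explains the "15" in the name. TagRFP-T is a photostability-enhanced variant of TagRFP, originally derived from Entacmaea quadricolor, with recorded excitation and emission of 555 and 584 nm. The construct is suited to fluorescence imaging of clathrin structures in transfected mammalian cells, particularly where resistance to photobleaching is useful.
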