Features (pLannotate 1.2.2; 16 found; start..end, strand, type, name):
      5..39      +  rep_origin     RSF ori (fragment): Plasmids containing the RSF 1030 origin of replication can be propagated in E. coli cells that contain additional plasmids with compatible origins.
    107..410     +  enhancer       CMV enhancer: human cytomegalovirus immediate early enhancer
    411..614     +  promoter       CMV promoter: human cytomegalovirus (CMV) immediate early promoter
    659..1390    +  CDS            TagRFP-T: TagRFP-T is a basic (constitutively fluorescent) red fluorescent protein published in 2008, derived from Entacmaea quadricolor. It has low acid sensitivity.
   1391..1435    +  misc_feature   MCS (fragment): multiple cloning site
   1436..2068    +  CDS            CLTB (fragment): CLCB_HUMAN - Experimental evidence at protein level: Swiss-Prot protein existence level 1. Clathrin is the major protein of the polyhedral coat of coated pits and vesicles. From Homo sapiens (Human).
   2094..2178    +  CDS            large T antigen (fragment): large T antigen from SV40 (simian virus 40)
   2201..2322    +  polyA_signal   SV40 poly(A) signal: SV40 polyadenylation signal
   2356..2784    -  rep_origin     f1 ori (sequence partly withheld): f1 bacteriophage origin of replication; arrow indicates direction of (+) strand synthesis
   2811..2915    +  promoter       AmpR promoter: bla
   2917..3274    +  promoter       SV40 promoter: SV40 enhancer and early promoter
   3309..4103    +  CDS            NeoR/KanR: aminoglycoside phosphotransferase from Tn5; aph(3')-II (or nptII); confers resistance to neomycin, kanamycin, and G418 (Geneticin®)
   4124..4276    +  CDS            ble (fragment): BLE_KLEPN - Experimental evidence at protein level: Swiss-Prot protein existence level 1. Binding protein with a strong affinity to the bleomycin family of antibiotics. Binds to CL990; an antimitotic-antibiotic compound. From Klebsiella pneumoniae.
   4335..4382    +  polyA_signal   HSV TK poly(A) signal: herpes simplex virus thymidine kinase polyadenylation signal (Cole and Stacy, 1985)
   4473..4489    -  polyA_signal   bGH poly(A) signal (fragment): bovine growth hormone polyadenylation signal
   4711..5299    +  rep_origin     ori: high-copy-number ColE1/pMB1/pBR322/pUC origin of replication
>Addgene plasmid #58005 | mTagRFP-T-Clathrin-15 | addgene full sequence | sequence record 267742 | Addgene NGS Result
TGCGTTATCCCCTGATTCTGTGGATAACCGTATTACCGCCATGCATTAGTTATTAATAGTAATCAATTAC
GGGGTCATTAGTTCATAGCCCATATATGGAGTTCCGCGTTACATAACTTACGGTAAATGGCCCGCCTGGC
TGACCGCCCAACGACCCCCGCCCATTGACGTCAATAATGACGTATGTTCCCATAGTAACGCCAATAGGGA
CTTTCCATTGACGTCAATGGGTGGAGTATTTACGGTAAACTGCCCACTTGGCAGTACATCAAGTGTATCA
TATGCCAAGTACGCCCCCTATTGACGTCAATGACGGTAAATGGCCCGCCTGGCATTATGCCCAGTACATG
ACCTTATGGGACTTTCCTACTTGGCAGTACATCTACGTATTAGTCATCGCTATTACCATGGTGATGCGGT
TTTGGCAGTACATCAATGGGCGTGGATAGCGGTTTGACTCACGGGGATTTCCAAGTCTCCACCCCATTGA
CGTCAATGGGAGTTTGTTTTGGCACCAAAATCAACGGGACTTTCCAAAATGTCGTAACAACTCCGCCCCA
TTGACGCAAATGGGCGGTAGGCGTGTACGGTGGGAGGTCTATATAAGCAGAGCTGGTTTAGTGAACCGTC
AGATCCGCTAGCGCTACCGGTCGCCACCATGGTGTCTAAGGGCGAAGAGCTGATTAAGGAGAACATGCAC
ATGAAGCTGTACATGGAGGGCACCGTGAACAACCACCACTTCAAGTGCACATCCGAGGGCGAAGGCAAGC
CCTACGAGGGCACCCAGACCATGAGAATCAAGGTGGTCGAGGGCGGCCCTCTCCCCTTCGCCTTCGACAT
CCTGGCTACCAGCTTCATGTACGGCAGCAGAACCTTCATCAACCACACCCAGGGCATCCCCGATTTCTTT
AAGCAGTCCTTCCCTGAGGGCTTCACATGGGAGAGAGTCACCACATACGAAGACGGGGGCGTGCTGACCG
CTACCCAGGACACCAGCCTCCAGGACGGCTGCCTCATCTACAACGTCAAGATCAGAGGGGTGAACTTCCC
ATCCAACGGCCCTGTGATGCAGAAGAAAACACTCGGCTGGGAGGCCAACACCGAGATGCTGTACCCCGCT
GACGGCGGCCTGGAAGGCAGAACCGACATGGCCCTGAAGCTCGTGGGCGGGGGCCACCTGATCTGCAACT
TCAAGACCACATACAGATCCAAGAAACCCGCTAAGAACCTCAAGATGCCCGGCGTCTACTATGTGGACCA
CAGACTGGAAAGAATCAAGGAGGCCGACAAAGAGACCTACGTCGAGCAGCACGAGGTGGCTGTGGCCAGA
TACTGCGACCTCCCTAGCAAACTGGGGCACAAACTTAATGGCATGGACGAGCTGTACAAGTCCGGACTCA
GATCTCGAGCTCAAGCTTCGAATTCTGCAGTCGACATGGCTGATGACTTTGGCTTCTTCTCGTCGTCGGA
GAGTGGTGCCCCGGAGGCGGCGGAGGAGGACCCGGCGGCCGCCTTCCTGGCCCAGCAGGAGAGCGAGATT
GCAGGCATAGAGAACGACGAGGGCTTCGGGGCACCTGCCGGCAGCCATGCGGCCCCCGCACAGCCGGGCC
CCACGAGTGGGGCTGGTTCTGAGGACATGGGGACCACAGTCAATGGAGATGTGTTTCAGGAGGCCAACGG
TCCTGCTGATGGCTACGCAGCCATTGCCCAGGCTGACAGGCTGACCCAGGAGCCTGAGAGCATCCGCAAG
TGGCGAGAGGAGCAGAGGAAACGGCTGCAAGAGCTGGATGCTGCATCTAAGGTCACGGAACAGGAATGGC
GGGAGAAGGCCAAGAAGGACCTGGAGGAGTGGAACCAGCGCCAGAGTGAACAAGTAGAGAAGAACAAGAT
CAACAACCGGGCATCCGAGGAGGCTTTCGTGAAGGAATCCAAGGAGGAGACCCCAGGCACAGAGTGGGAG
AAGGTGGCCCAGCTATGTGACTTCAACCCCAAGAGCAGCAAGCAGTGCAAAGATGTGTCCCGCCTGCGCT
CGGTGCTCATGTCCCTGAAGCAGACGCCACTGTCCCGCTAGGGATCCACCGGATCTAGATAACTGATCAT
AATCAGCCATACCACATTTGTAGAGGTTTTACTTGCTTTAAAAAACCTCCCACACCTCCCCCTGAACCTG
AAACATAAAATGAATGCAATTGTTGTTGTTAACTTGTTTATTGCAGCTTATAATGGTTACAAATAAAGCA
ATAGCATCACAAATTTCACAAATAAAGCATTTTTTTCACTGCATTCTAGTTGTGGTTTGTCCAAACTCAT
CAATGTATCTTAACGCGTAAATTGTAAGCGTTAATATTTTGTTAAAATTCGCGTTAAATTTTTGTTAAAT
CAGCTCATTTTTTAACCAATAGGCCGAAATCGGCAAAATCCCTTATAAATCAAAAGAATAGACCGAGATA
GGGT
[37 nt withheld, positions 2455-2491]
AAAGAACGTGGACTCCAACGTCAAAGG
[49 nt withheld, positions 2519-2567]
T
[91 nt withheld, positions 2569-2659]
G
[124 nt withheld, positions 2661-2784]
CAGGTGGCACTTTTCGGGGAAATGTGCGCGGAACCCCTATTTGTTTATTTTTCTAAATACATTCAAATAT
GTATCCGCTCATGAGACAATAACCCTGATAAATGCTTCAATAATATTGAAAAAGGAAGAGTCCTGAGGCG
GAAAGAACCAGCTGTGGAATGTGTGTCAGTTAGGGTGTGGAAAGTCCCCAGGCTCCCCAGCAGGCAGAAG
TATGCAAAGCATGCATCTCAATTAGTCAGCAACCAGGTGTGGAAAGTCCCCAGGCTCCCCAGCAGGCAGA
AGTATGCAAAGCATGCATCTCAATTAGTCAGCAACCATAGTCCCGCCCCTAACTCCGCCCATCCCGCCCC
TAACTCCGCCCAGTTCCGCCCATTCTCCGCCCCATGGCTGACTAATTTTTTTTATTTATGCAGAGGCCGA
GGCCGCCTCGGCCTCTGAGCTATTCCAGAAGTAGTGAGGAGGCTTTTTTGGAGGCCTAGGCTTTTGCAAA
GATCGATCAAGAGACAGGATGAGGATCGTTTCGCATGATTGAACAAGATGGATTGCACGCAGGTTCTCCG
GCCGCTTGGGTGGAGAGGCTATTCGGCTATGACTGGGCACAACAGACAATCGGCTGCTCTGATGCCGCCG
TGTTCCGGCTGTCAGCGCAGGGGCGCCCGGTTCTTTTTGTCAAGACCGACCTGTCCGGTGCCCTGAATGA
ACTGCAAGACGAGGCAGCGCGGCTATCGTGGCTGGCCACGACGGGCGTTCCTTGCGCAGCTGTGCTCGAC
GTTGTCACTGAAGCGGGAAGGGACTGGCTGCTATTGGGCGAAGTGCCGGGGCAGGATCTCCTGTCATCTC
ACCTTGCTCCTGCCGAGAAAGTATCCATCATGGCTGATGCAATGCGGCGGCTGCATACGCTTGATCCGGC
TACCTGCCCATTCGACCACCAAGCGAAACATCGCATCGAGCGAGCACGTACTCGGATGGAAGCCGGTCTT
GTCGATCAGGATGATCTGGACGAAGAGCATCAGGGGCTCGCGCCAGCCGAACTGTTCGCCAGGCTCAAGG
CGAGCATGCCCGACGGCGAGGATCTCGTCGTGACCCATGGCGATGCCTGCTTGCCGAATATCATGGTGGA
AAATGGCCGCTTTTCTGGATTCATCGACTGTGGCCGGCTGGGTGTGGCGGACCGCTATCAGGACATAGCG
TTGGCTACCCGTGATATTGCTGAAGAGCTTGGCGGCGAATGGGCTGACCGCTTCCTCGTGCTTTACGGTA
TCGCCGCTCCCGATTCGCAGCGCATCGCCTTCTATCGCCTTCTTGACGAGTTCTTCTGAGCGGGACTCTG
GGGTTCGAAATGACCGACCAAGCGACGCCCAACCTGCCATCACGAGATTTCGATTCCACCGCCGCCTTCT
ATGAAAGGTTGGGCTTCGGAATCGTTTTCCGGGACGCCGGCTGGATGATCCTCCAGCGCGGGGATCTCAT
GCTGGAGTTCTTCGCCCACCCTAGGGGGAGGCTAACTGAAACACGGAAGGAGACAATACCGGAAGGAACC
CGCGCTATGACGGCAATAAAAAGACAGAATAAAACGCACGGTGTTGGGTCGTTTGTTCATAAACGCGGGG
TTCGGTCCCAGGGCTGGCACTCTGTCGATACCCCACCGAGACCCCATTGGGGCCAATACGCCCGCGTTTC
TTCCTTTTCCCCACCCCACCCCCCAAGTTCGGGTGAAGGCCCAGGGCTCGCAGCCAACGTCGGGGCGGCA
GGCCCTGCCATAGCCTCAGGTTACTCATATATACTTTAGATTGATTTAAAACTTCATTTTTAATTTAAAA
GGATCTAGGTGAAGATCCTTTTTGATAATCTCATGACCAAAATCCCTTAACGTGAGTTTTCGTTCCACTG
AGCGTCAGACCCCGTAGAAAAGATCAAAGGATCTTCTTGAGATCCTTTTTTTCTGCGCGTAATCTGCTGC
TTGCAAACAAAAAAACCACCGCTACCAGCGGTGGTTTGTTTGCCGGATCAAGAGCTACCAACTCTTTTTC
CGAAGGTAACTGGCTTCAGCAGAGCGCAGATACCAAATACTGTTCTTCTAGTGTAGCCGTAGTTAGGCCA
CCACTTCAAGAACTCTGTAGCACCGCCTACATACCTCGCTCTGCTAATCCTGTTACCAGTGGCTGCTGCC
AGTGGCGATAAGTCGTGTCTTACCGGGTTGGACTCAAGACGATAGTTACCGGATAAGGCGCAGCGGTCGG
GCTGAACGGGGGGTTCGTGCACACAGCCCAGCTTGGAGCGAACGACCTACACCGAACTGAGATACCTACA
GCGTGAGCTATGAGAAAGCGCCACGCTTCCCGAAGGGAGAAAGGCGGACAGGTATCCGGTAAGCGGCAGG
GTCGGAACAGGAGAGCGCACGAGGGAGCTTCCAGGGGGAAACGCCTGGTATCTTTATAGTCCTGTCGGGT
TTCGCCACCTCTGACTTGAGCGTCGATTTTTGTGATGCTCGTCAGGGGGGCGGAGCCTATGGAAAAACGC
CAGCAACGCGGCCTTTTTACGGTTCCTGGCCTTTTGCTGGCCTTTTGCTCACATGTTCTTTCC
