>Addgene plasmid #58005 | mTagRFP-T-Clathrin-15 | depositor partial sequence | sequence record 89155 | insert sequence
GACGTCAGATCCGCTAGCGCTACCGGTCGCCACCATGGTGTCTAAGGGCGAAGAGCTGATTAAGGAGAAC
ATGCACATGAAGCTGTACATGGAGGGCACCGTGAACAACCACCACTTCAAGTGCACATCCGAGGGCGAAG
GCAAGCCCTACGAGGGCACCCAGACCATGAGAATCAAGGTGGTCGAGGGCGGCCCTCTCCCCTTCGCCTT
CGACATCCTGGCTACCAGCTTCATGTACGGCAGCAGAACCTTCATCAACCACACCCAGGGCATCCCCGAT
TTCTTTAAGCAGTCCTTCCCTGAGGGCTTCACATGGGAGAGAGTCACCACATACGAAGACGGGGGCGTGC
TGACCGCTACCCAGGACACCAGCCTCCAGGACGGCTGCCTCATCTACAACGTCAAGATCAGAGGGGTGAA
CTTCCCATCCAACGGCCCTGTGATGCAGAAGAAAACACTCGGCTGGGAGGCCAACACCGAGATGCTGTAC
CCCGCTGACGGCGGCCTGGAAGGCAGAACCGACATGGCCCTGAAGCTCGTGGGCGGGGGCCACCTGATCT
GCAACTTCAAGACCACATACAGATCCAAGAAACCCGCTAAGAACCTCAAGATGCCCGGCGTCTACTATGT
GGACCACAGACTGGAAAGAATCAAGGAGGCCGACAAAGAGACCTACGTCGAGCAGCACGAGGTGGCTGTG
GCCAGATACTGCGACCTCCCTAGCAAACTGGGGCACAAACTTAATGGCATGGACGAGCTGTACAAGTCCG
GACTCAGATCTCGAGCTCAAGCTTCGAATTCTGCAGTCGACATGGCTGATGACTTTGGCTTCTTCTCGTC
GTCGGAGAGTGGTGCCCCGGAGGCGGCGGAGGAGGACCCGGCGGCCGCCTTCCTGGCCCAGCAGGAGAGC
GAGATTGCAGGCATAGAGAACGACGAGGGCTTCGGGGCACCTGCCGGCAGCCATGCGGCCCCCGCACAGC
CGGGCCCCACGAGTGGGGCTGGTTCTGAGGACATGGGGACCACAGTCAATGGAGATGTGTTTCAGGAGGC
CAACGGTCCTGCTGATGGCTACGCAGCCATTGCCCAGGCTGACAGGCTGACCCAGGAGCCTGAGAGCATC
CGCAAGTGGCGAGAGGAGCAGAGGAAACGGCTGCAAGAGCTGGATGCTGCATCTAAGGTCACGGAACAGG
AATGGCGGGAGAAGGCCAAGAAGGACCTGGAGGAGTGGAACCAGCGCCAGAGTGAACAAGTAGAGAAGAA
CAAGATCAACAACCGGGCATCCGAGGAGGCTTTCGTGAAGGAATCCAAGGAGGAGACCCCAGGCACAGAG
TGGGAGAAGGTGGCCCAGCTATGTGACTTCAACCCCAAGAGCAGCAAGCAGTGCAAAGATGTGTCCCGCC
TGCGCTCGGTGCTCATGTCCCTGAAGCAGACGCCACTGTCCCGCTAGGGATCCACCGGATCTAGATAACT
GATCATAATCAGCCATACCAC
